>Addgene plasmid #99500 | pAP997-1 | addgene full sequence | sequence record 193114 | Addgene NGS Result
GACTCGCTGCGCTCGGTCGTTCGGCTGCGGCGAGCGGTATCAGCTCACTCAAAGGCGGTAATACGGTTAT
CCACAGAATCAGGGGATAACGCAGGAAAGAACATGTGAGCAAAAGGCCAGCAAAAGGCCAGGAACCGTAA
AAAGGCCGCGTTGCTGGCGTTTTTCCATAGGCTCCGCCCCCCTGACGAGCATCACAAAAATCGACGCTCA
AGTCAGAGGTGGCGAAACCCGACAGGACTATAAAGATACCAGGCGTTTCCCCCTGGAAGCTCCCTCGTGC
GCTCTCCTGTTCCGACCCTGCCGCTTACCGGATACCTGTCCGCCTTTCTCCCTTCGGGAAGCGTGGCGCT
TTCTCATAGCTCACGCTGTAGGTATCTCAGTTCGGTGTAGGTCGTTCGCTCCAAGCTGGGCTGTGTGCAC
GAACCCCCCGTTCAGCCCGACCGCTGCGCCTTATCCGGTAACTATCGTCTTGAGTCCAACCCGGTAAGAC
ACGACTTATCGCCACTGGCAGCAGCCACTGGTAACAGGATTAGCAGAGCGAGGTATGTAGGCGGTGCTAC
AGAGTTCTTGAAGTGGTGGCCTAACTACGGCTACACTAGAAGAACAGTATTTGGTATCTGCGCTCTGCTG
AAGCCAGTTACCTTCGGAAAAAGAGTTGGTAGCTCTTGATCCGGCAAACAAACCACCGCTGGTAGCGGTG
GTTTTTTTGTTTGCAAGCAGCAGATTACGCGCAGAAAAAAAGGATCTCAAGAAGATCCTTTGATCTTTTC
TACGGGGTCTGACGCTCAGTGGAACGAAAACTCACGTTAAGGGATTTTGGTCATGAGATTATCAAAAAGG
ATCTTCACCTAGATCCTTTTAAATTAAAAATGAAGTTTTAAATCAATCTAAAGTATATATGAGTAAACTT
GGTCTGACAGTTACCAATGCTTAATCAGTGAGGCACCTATCTCAGCGATCTGTCTATTTCGTTCATCCAT
AGTTGCCTGACTCCCCGTCGTGTAGATAACTACGATACGGGAGGGCTTACCATCTGGCCCCAGTGCTGCA
ATGATACCGCGAGACCCACGCTCACCGGCTCCAGATTTATCAGCAATAAACCAGCCAGCCGGAAGGGCCG
AGCGCAGAAGTGGTCCTGCAACTTTATCCGCCTCCATCCAGTCTATTAATTGTTGCCGGGAAGCTAGAGT
AAGTAGTTCGCCAGTTAATAGTTTGCGCAACGTTGTTGCCATTGCTACAGGCATCGTGGTGTCACGCTCG
TCGTTTGGTATGGCTTCATTCAGCTCCGGTTCCCAACGATCAAGGCGAGTTACATGATCCCCCATGTTGT
GCAAAAAAGCGGTTAGCTCCTTCGGTCCTCCGATCGTTGTCAGAAGTAAGTTGGCCGCAGTGTTATCACT
CATGGTTATGGCAGCACTGCATAATTCTCTTACTGTCATGCCATCCGTAAGATGCTTTTCTGTGACTGGT
GAGTACTCAACCAAGTCATTCTGAGAATAGTGTATGCGGCGACCGAGTTGCTCTTGCCCGGCGTCAATAC
GGGATAATACCGCGCCACATAGCAGAACTTTAAAAGTGCTCATCATTGGAAAACGTTCTTCGGGGCGAAA
ACTCTCAAGGATCTTACCGCTGTTGAGATCCAGTTCGATGTAACCCACTCGTGCACCCAACTGATCTTCA
GCATCTTTTACTTTCACCAGCGTTTCTGGGTGAGCAAAAACAGGAAGGCAAAATGCCGCAAAAAAGGGAA
TAAGGGCGACACGGAAATGTTGAATACTCATACTCTTCCTTTTTCAATATTATTGAAGCATTTATCAGGG
TTATTGTCTCATGAGCGGATACATATTTGAATGTATTTAGAAAAATAAACAAATAGGGGTTCCGCGCACA
TTTCCCCGAAAAGTGCCACCTGACGTCTAAGAAACCATTATTATCATGACATTAACCTATAAAAATAGGC
GTATCACGAGGCCCCTTCGTCTCGCGCGTTTCGGTGATGACGGTGAAAACCTCTGACACATGCAGCTCCC
GGAGACGGTCACAGCTTGTCTGTAAGCGGATGCCGGGAGCAGACAAGCCCGTCAGGGCGCGTCAGCGGGT
GTTGGCGGGTGTCGGGGCTGGCTTAACTATGCGGCATCAGAGCAGATTGTACTGAGAGTGCACCATATGC
GGTGTGAAATACCGCACAGATGCGTAAGGAGAAAATACCGCATCAGGCGCCATTCGCCATTCAGGCTGCG
CAACTGTTGGGAAGGGCGATCGGTGCGGGCCTCTTCGCTATTACGCCAGCTGGCGAAAGGGGGATGTGCT
GCAAGGCGATTAAGTTGGGTAACGCCAGGGTTTTCCCAGTCACGACGTTGTAAAACGACGGCCAGTGAAT
TCGAGCTCGGTACCCGGGGATCGACTACAAAGACCATGACGGTGATTATAAAGATCATGATATCGATTAC
AAGGATGACGATGACAAGGTGTCTAAGGGCGAAGAGCTGATTAAGGAGAACATGCACATGAAGCTGTACA
TGGAGGGCACCGTGAACAACCACCACTTCAAATGCACATCCGAGGGCGAAGGCAAGCCCTACGAGGGCAC
CCAGACCATGAGAATCAAGGTGGTCGAGGGCGGCCCTCTCCCCTTCGCCTTTGACATCCTGGCTACCAGC
TTCATGTACGGCAGCAGAACCTTCATCAACCACACCCAGGGCATCCCCGACTTCTTTAAGCAGTCCTTTC
CTGAGGGCTTCACATGGGAGAGAGTCACCACATACGAAGACGGGGGCGTGCTGACCGCTACCCAGGACAC
CAGCCTCCAGGACGGCTGTCTCATCTACAACGTCAAGATCAGAGGGGTGAACTTCCCATCCAACGGCCCT
GTGATGCAGAAGAAAACACTCGGCTGGGAGGCCAATACCGAGATGCTGTACCCCGCTGACGGCGGCCTGG
AAGGCAGAAGCGACATGGCCCTGAAGCTCGTGGGCGGGGGCCACCTGATCTGCAATTTCAAGACCACATA
CAGATCCAAGAAACCCGCTAAGAACCTCAAGATGCCCGGCGTCTACTATGTGGACCACAGACTGGAAAGA
ATCAAAGAGGCCGACAAAGAGACCTACGTCGAGCAGCACGAGGTGGCTGTGGCCAGATACTGCGACCTCC
CTAGCAAACTGGGGCACAAACTTAATTGCCCGGGGGATCGGTGGAGCTCCACCGGTGGCGGCCGCTCTAG
AACTAGTGAGAACCTCTACTTCCAAGGAGATCCTCTAGAGTCGACCTGCAGGCATGCAAGCTTGGCGTAA
TCATGGTCATAGCTGTTTCCTGTGTGAAATTGTTATCCGCTCACAATTCCACACAACATACGAGCCGGAA
GCATAAAGTGTAAAGCCTGGGGTGCCTAATGAGTGAGCTAACTCACATTAATTGCGTTGCGCTCACTGCC
CGCTTTCCAGTCGGGAAACCTGTCGTGCCAGCTGCATTAATGAATCGGCCAACGCGCGGGGAGAGGCGGT
TTGCGTATTGGGCGCTCTTCCGCTTCCTCGCTCACT
Features (pLannotate 1.2.2; 14 found; start..end, strand, type, name):
    162..750     -  rep_origin     ori: high-copy-number ColE1/pMB1/pBR322/pUC origin of replication
    921..1781    -  CDS            AmpR: β-lactamase; bla; confers resistance to ampicillin, carbenicillin, and related antibiotics
   1782..1886    -  promoter       AmpR promoter: bla
   1981..2016    +  CDS            rop (fragment): Rop protein, which maintains plasmids at low copy number; rop
   2118..2217    +  misc_feature   bom (fragment): basis of mobility region from pBR322
   2223..2380    -  CDS            lacZα (fragment): LacZα fragment of β-galactosidase; lacZ fragment
   2403..2468    +  CDS            3xFLAG: three tandem FLAG® epitope tags, followed by an enterokinase cleavage site
   2468..3178    +  CDS            TagRFP: monomeric derivative of red fluorescent protein from Entacmaea quadricolor (Merzlyak et al., 2007) mammalian codon-optimized
   3203..3228    +  misc_feature   MCS (fragment): pBluescript multiple cloning site
   3249..3283    +  misc_feature   MCS (fragment): pUC18/19 multiple cloning site
   3320..3336    -  protein_bind   lac operator: The lac repressor binds to the lac operator to inhibit transcription in E. coli. This inhibition can be relieved by adding lactose or isopropyl-β-D-thiogalactopyranoside (IPTG). lac repressor encoded by lacI
   3344..3374    -  promoter       lac promoter: promoter for the E. coli lac operon
   3389..3410    -  protein_bind   CAP binding site: CAP binding activates transcription in the presence of cAMP. E. coli catabolite activator protein
   3423..3515    -  CDS            lacI (fragment): lac repressor; lacI; The lac repressor binds to the lac operator to inhibit transcription in E. coli. This inhibition can be relieved by adding lactose or isopropyl-β-D-thiogalactopyranoside (IPTG).
