[The description below was written by a language model from this plasmid's Addgene catalogue record and pLannotate feature annotations shown in this document.]
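Description:
pAP997-1 is a small (about 3.5 kb) pUC19-based plasmid that carries a modular tagging cassette, 3xFLAG::TagRFP::linker::TEV, rather than a gene expression unit. It is maintained in E. coli through the high-copy ColE1/pUC origin and selected with ampicillin via the β-lactamase gene and its native promoter. The remaining annotated backbone elements are ordinary pUC19 remnants: short rop, bom and lacI fragments, the lac promoter with its operator and CAP binding site, and a lacZα fragment interrupted by the insert, which was introduced into the polylinker region by ligation-independent cloning.

The annotated payload consists of three tandem FLAG epitopes fused directly to the coding sequence of TagRFP, a monomeric red fluorescent protein derived from Entacmaea quadricolor. The catalogue name indicates that a flexible linker and a TEV protease recognition site follow the fluorophore. These short elements are not called out separately in the feature table but would fall in the brief unannotated stretch after TagRFP. The cassette lies on the strand opposite the lac promoter, and no eukaryotic promoter or terminator is annotated. Despite the "bacterial expression" classification, the plasmid therefore appears to serve as a sequence source rather than an expression vector.

The insert species is listed as C. elegans, and the associated publication concerns CRISPR-Cas9 genome editing in C. elegans with linear repair templates. This suggests that the cassette is intended as a template for generating linear donors to knock the combined tag into endogenous nematode loci. Such a tag would provide red fluorescence for imaging, a FLAG epitope for detection or purification, and a TEV site for proteolytic removal of the tag. The record itself does not spell out this workflow.
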