Addgene plasmid #99500: pAP997-1
Purpose: 3XFlag::tagRFP::linker::TEV
Depositing lab: Geraldine Seydoux. Depositing organization: Johns Hopkins University and School of Medicine. Publication: Precision genome editing using CRISPR-Cas9 and linear repair templates in C. elegans. Paix A, Folkmann A, Seydoux G. Methods. 2017 May 15;121-122:86-93. doi: 10.1016/j.ymeth.2017.03.023. Epub 2017 Apr 7. PubMed 28392263.
Backbone
  Vector backbone: pUC19
  Vector type: Bacterial Expression
Growth in bacteria
  Bacterial resistance: Ampicillin, 100 μg/mL
  Growth temperature: 37°C
  Growth strain: DH5alpha
  Copy number: High Copy
Gene/Insert
  Gene/Insert name: 3XFlag::tagRFP::linker::TEV
  Species: C. elegans (nematode)
  Cloning method: Ligation Independent Cloning
  Sequencing primers: 5′ M13pUC-Fwd; 3′ M13pUC-Rev
Terms and licenses: Academic/Nonprofit Terms; Industry Terms: Not Available to Industry
How to cite: pAP997-1 was a gift from Geraldine Seydoux (Addgene plasmid # 99500 ; http://n2t.net/addgene:99500 ; RRID:Addgene_99500)
