>Addgene plasmid #99500 | pAP997-1 | depositor partial sequence | sequence record 182154 | Insert + 15bp up/downstream in Plasmid. See for details the File S1 from Paix et al, Methods 2017
CGGTACCCGGGGATCGACTACAAAGACCATGACGGTGATTATAAAGATCATGATATCGATTACAAGGATG
ACGATGACAAGGTGTCTAAGGGCGAAGAGCTGATTAAGGAGAACATGCACATGAAGCTGTACATGGAGGG
CACCGTGAACAACCACCACTTCAAATGCACATCCGAGGGCGAAGGCAAGCCCTACGAGGGCACCCAGACC
ATGAGAATCAAGGTGGTCGAGGGCGGCCCTCTCCCCTTCGCCTTTGACATCCTGGCTACCAGCTTCATGT
ACGGCAGCAGAACCTTCATCAACCACACCCAGGGCATCCCCGACTTCTTTAAGCAGTCCTTTCCTGAGGG
CTTCACATGGGAGAGAGTCACCACATACGAAGACGGGGGCGTGCTGACCGCTACCCAGGACACCAGCCTC
CAGGACGGCTGTCTCATCTACAACGTCAAGATCAGAGGGGTGAACTTCCCATCCAACGGCCCTGTGATGC
AGAAGAAAACACTCGGCTGGGAGGCCAATACCGAGATGCTGTACCCCGCTGACGGCGGCCTGGAAGGCAG
AAGCGACATGGCCCTGAAGCTCGTGGGCGGGGGCCACCTGATCTGCAATTTCAAGACCACATACAGATCC
AAGAAACCCGCTAAGAACCTCAAGATGCCCGGCGTCTACTATGTGGACCACAGACTGGAAAGAATCAAAG
AGGCCGACAAAGAGACCTACGTCGAGCAGCACGAGGTGGCTGTGGCCAGATACTGCGACCTCCCTAGCAA
ACTGGGGCACAAACTTAATTGCCCGGGGGATCGGTGGAGCTCCACCGGTGGCGGCCGCTCTAGAACTAGT
GAGAACCTCTACTTCCAAGGAGATCCTCTAGAGTCG
